>Addgene plasmid #79877 | eSpCas9(1.1)_No_FLAG | depositor full sequence | sequence record 152026 | eSpCas9(1.1)_No_FLAG sequence 8437 bps
GAGGGCCTATTTCCCATGATTCCTTCATATTTGCATATACGATACAAGGCTGTTAGAGAGATAATTGGAA
TTAATTTGACTGTAAACACAAAGATATTAGTACAAAATACGTGACGTAGAAAGTAATAATTTCTTGGGTA
GTTTGCAGTTTTAAAATTATGTTTTAAAATGGACTATCATATGCTTACCGTAACTTGAAAGTATTTCGAT
TTCTTGGCTTTATATATCTTGTGGAAAGGACGAAACACCGGGTCTTCGAGAAGACCTGTTTTAGAGCTAG
AAATAGCAAGTTAAAATAAGGCTAGTCCGTTATCAACTTGAAAAAGTGGCACCGAGTCGGTGCTTTTTTG
TTTTAGAGCTAGAAATAGCAAGTTAAAATAAGGCTAGTCCGTTTTTAGCGCGTGCGCCAATTCTGCAGAC
AAATGGCTCTAGAGGTACCCGTTACATAACTTACGGTAAATGGCCCGCCTGGCTGACCGCCCAACGACCC
CCGCCCATTGACGTCAATAGTAACGCCAATAGGGACTTTCCATTGACGTCAATGGGTGGAGTATTTACGG
TAAACTGCCCACTTGGCAGTACATCAAGTGTATCATATGCCAAGTACGCCCCCTATTGACGTCAATGACG
GTAAATGGCCCGCCTGGCATTGTGCCCAGTACATGACCTTATGGGACTTTCCTACTTGGCAGTACATCTA
CGTATTAGTCATCGCTATTACCATGGTCGAGGTGAGCCCCACGTTCTGCTTCACTCTCCCCATCTCCCCC
CCCTCCCCACCCCCAATTTTGTATTTATTTATTTTTTAATTATTTTGTGCAGCGATGGGGGCGGGGGGGG
GGGGGGGGCGCGCGCCAGGCGGGGCGGGGCGGGGCGAGGGGCGGGGCGGGGCGAGGCGGAGAGGTGCGGC
GGCAGCCAATCAGAGCGGCGCGCTCCGAAAGTTTCCTTTTATGGCGAGGCGGCGGCGGCGGCGGCCCTAT
AAAAAGCGAAGCGCGCGGCGGGCGGGAGTCGCTGCGACGCTGCCTTCGCCCCGTGCCCCGCTCCGCCGCC
GCCTCGCGCCGCCCGCCCCGGCTCTGACTGACCGCGTTACTCCCACAGGTGAGCGGGCGGGACGGCCCTT
CTCCTCCGGGCTGTAATTAGCTGAGCAAGAGGTAAGGGTTTAAGGGATGGTTGGTTGGTGGGGTATTAAT
GTTTAATTACCTGGAGCACCTGCCTGAAATCACTTTTTTTCAGGTTGGACCGGTGCCACCATGGCCCCAA
AGAAGAAGCGGAAGGTCGGTATCCACGGAGTCCCAGCAGCCGACAAGAAGTACAGCATCGGCCTGGACAT
CGGCACCAACTCTGTGGGCTGGGCCGTGATCACCGACGAGTACAAGGTGCCCAGCAAGAAATTCAAGGTG
CTGGGCAACACCGACCGGCACAGCATCAAGAAGAACCTGATCGGAGCCCTGCTGTTCGACAGCGGCGAAA
CAGCCGAGGCCACCCGGCTGAAGAGAACCGCCAGAAGAAGATACACCAGACGGAAGAACCGGATCTGCTA
TCTGCAAGAGATCTTCAGCAACGAGATGGCCAAGGTGGACGACAGCTTCTTCCACAGACTGGAAGAGTCC
TTCCTGGTGGAAGAGGATAAGAAGCACGAGCGGCACCCCATCTTCGGCAACATCGTGGACGAGGTGGCCT
ACCACGAGAAGTACCCCACCATCTACCACCTGAGAAAGAAACTGGTGGACAGCACCGACAAGGCCGACCT
GCGGCTGATCTATCTGGCCCTGGCCCACATGATCAAGTTCCGGGGCCACTTCCTGATCGAGGGCGACCTG
AACCCCGACAACAGCGACGTGGACAAGCTGTTCATCCAGCTGGTGCAGACCTACAACCAGCTGTTCGAGG
AAAACCCCATCAACGCCAGCGGCGTGGACGCCAAGGCCATCCTGTCTGCCAGACTGAGCAAGAGCAGACG
GCTGGAAAATCTGATCGCCCAGCTGCCCGGCGAGAAGAAGAATGGCCTGTTCGGAAACCTGATTGCCCTG
AGCCTGGGCCTGACCCCCAACTTCAAGAGCAACTTCGACCTGGCCGAGGATGCCAAACTGCAGCTGAGCA
AGGACACCTACGACGACGACCTGGACAACCTGCTGGCCCAGATCGGCGACCAGTACGCCGACCTGTTTCT
GGCCGCCAAGAACCTGTCCGACGCCATCCTGCTGAGCGACATCCTGAGAGTGAACACCGAGATCACCAAG
GCCCCCCTGAGCGCCTCTATGATCAAGAGATACGACGAGCACCACCAGGACCTGACCCTGCTGAAAGCTC
TCGTGCGGCAGCAGCTGCCTGAGAAGTACAAAGAGATTTTCTTCGACCAGAGCAAGAACGGCTACGCCGG
CTACATTGACGGCGGAGCCAGCCAGGAAGAGTTCTACAAGTTCATCAAGCCCATCCTGGAAAAGATGGAC
GGCACCGAGGAACTGCTCGTGAAGCTGAACAGAGAGGACCTGCTGCGGAAGCAGCGGACCTTCGACAACG
GCAGCATCCCCCACCAGATCCACCTGGGAGAGCTGCACGCCATTCTGCGGCGGCAGGAAGATTTTTACCC
ATTCCTGAAGGACAACCGGGAAAAGATCGAGAAGATCCTGACCTTCCGCATCCCCTACTACGTGGGCCCT
CTGGCCAGGGGAAACAGCAGATTCGCCTGGATGACCAGAAAGAGCGAGGAAACCATCACCCCCTGGAACT
TCGAGGAAGTGGTGGACAAGGGCGCTTCCGCCCAGAGCTTCATCGAGCGGATGACCAACTTCGATAAGAA
CCTGCCCAACGAGAAGGTGCTGCCCAAGCACAGCCTGCTGTACGAGTACTTCACCGTGTATAACGAGCTG
ACCAAAGTGAAATACGTGACCGAGGGAATGAGAAAGCCCGCCTTCCTGAGCGGCGAGCAGAAAAAGGCCA
TCGTGGACCTGCTGTTCAAGACCAACCGGAAAGTGACCGTGAAGCAGCTGAAAGAGGACTACTTCAAGAA
AATCGAGTGCTTCGACTCCGTGGAAATCTCCGGCGTGGAAGATCGGTTCAACGCCTCCCTGGGCACATAC
CACGATCTGCTGAAAATTATCAAGGACAAGGACTTCCTGGACAATGAGGAAAACGAGGACATTCTGGAAG
ATATCGTGCTGACCCTGACACTGTTTGAGGACAGAGAGATGATCGAGGAACGGCTGAAAACCTATGCCCA
CCTGTTCGACGACAAAGTGATGAAGCAGCTGAAGCGGCGGAGATACACCGGCTGGGGCAGGCTGAGCCGG
AAGCTGATCAACGGCATCCGGGACAAGCAGTCCGGCAAGACAATCCTGGATTTCCTGAAGTCCGACGGCT
TCGCCAACAGAAACTTCATGCAGCTGATCCACGACGACAGCCTGACCTTTAAAGAGGACATCCAGAAAGC
CCAGGTGTCCGGCCAGGGCGATAGCCTGCACGAGCACATTGCCAATCTGGCCGGCAGCCCCGCCATTAAG
AAGGGCATCCTGCAGACAGTGAAGGTGGTGGACGAGCTCGTGAAAGTGATGGGCCGGCACAAGCCCGAGA
ACATCGTGATCGAAATGGCCAGAGAGAACCAGACCACCCAGAAGGGACAGAAGAACAGCCGCGAGAGAAT
GAAGCGGATCGAAGAGGGCATCAAAGAGCTGGGCAGCCAGATCCTGAAAGAACACCCCGTGGAAAACACC
CAGCTGCAGAACGAGAAGCTGTACCTGTACTACCTGCAGAATGGGCGGGATATGTACGTGGACCAGGAAC
TGGACATCAACCGGCTGTCCGACTACGATGTGGACCATATCGTGCCTCAGAGCTTTCTGGCCGACGACTC
CATCGACAACAAGGTGCTGACCAGAAGCGACAAGAACCGGGGCAAGAGCGACAACGTGCCCTCCGAAGAG
GTCGTGAAGAAGATGAAGAACTACTGGCGGCAGCTGCTGAACGCCAAGCTGATTACCCAGAGAAAGTTCG
ACAATCTGACCAAGGCCGAGAGAGGCGGCCTGAGCGAACTGGATAAGGCCGGCTTCATCAAGAGACAGCT
GGTGGAAACCCGGCAGATCACAAAGCACGTGGCACAGATCCTGGACTCCCGGATGAACACTAAGTACGAC
GAGAATGACAAGCTGATCCGGGAAGTGAAAGTGATCACCCTGAAGTCCAAGCTGGTGTCCGATTTCCGGA
AGGATTTCCAGTTTTACAAAGTGCGCGAGATCAACAACTACCACCACGCCCACGACGCCTACCTGAACGC
CGTCGTGGGAACCGCCCTGATCAAAAAGTACCCTGCGCTGGAAAGCGAGTTCGTGTACGGCGACTACAAG
GTGTACGACGTGCGGAAGATGATCGCCAAGAGCGAGCAGGAAATCGGCAAGGCTACCGCCAAGTACTTCT
TCTACAGCAACATCATGAACTTTTTCAAGACCGAGATTACCCTGGCCAACGGCGAGATCCGGAAGGCGCC
TCTGATCGAGACAAACGGCGAAACCGGGGAGATCGTGTGGGATAAGGGCCGGGATTTTGCCACCGTGCGG
AAAGTGCTGAGCATGCCCCAAGTGAATATCGTGAAAAAGACCGAGGTGCAGACAGGCGGCTTCAGCAAAG
AGTCTATCCTGCCCAAGAGGAACAGCGATAAGCTGATCGCCAGAAAGAAGGACTGGGACCCTAAGAAGTA
CGGCGGCTTCGACAGCCCCACCGTGGCCTATTCTGTGCTGGTGGTGGCCAAAGTGGAAAAGGGCAAGTCC
AAGAAACTGAAGAGTGTGAAAGAGCTGCTGGGGATCACCATCATGGAAAGAAGCAGCTTCGAGAAGAATC
CCATCGACTTTCTGGAAGCCAAGGGCTACAAAGAAGTGAAAAAGGACCTGATCATCAAGCTGCCTAAGTA
CTCCCTGTTCGAGCTGGAAAACGGCCGGAAGAGAATGCTGGCCTCTGCCGGCGAACTGCAGAAGGGAAAC
GAACTGGCCCTGCCCTCCAAATATGTGAACTTCCTGTACCTGGCCAGCCACTATGAGAAGCTGAAGGGCT
CCCCCGAGGATAATGAGCAGAAACAGCTGTTTGTGGAACAGCACAAGCACTACCTGGACGAGATCATCGA
GCAGATCAGCGAGTTCTCCAAGAGAGTGATCCTGGCCGACGCTAATCTGGACAAAGTGCTGTCCGCCTAC
AACAAGCACCGGGATAAGCCCATCAGAGAGCAGGCCGAGAATATCATCCACCTGTTTACCCTGACCAATC
TGGGAGCCCCTGCCGCCTTCAAGTACTTTGACACCACCATCGACCGGAAGAGGTACACCAGCACCAAAGA
GGTGCTGGACGCCACCCTGATCCACCAGAGCATCACCGGCCTGTACGAGACACGGATCGACCTGTCTCAG
CTGGGAGGCGACAAAAGGCCGGCGGCCACGAAAAAGGCCGGCCAGGCAAAAAAGAAAAAGTAAGAATTCC
TAGAGCTCGCTGATCAGCCTCGACTGTGCCTTCTAGTTGCCAGCCATCTGTTGTTTGCCCCTCCCCCGTG
CCTTCCTTGACCCTGGAAGGTGCCACTCCCACTGTCCTTTCCTAATAAAATGAGGAAATTGCATCGCATT
GTCTGAGTAGGTGTCATTCTATTCTGGGGGGTGGGGTGGGGCAGGACAGCAAGGGGGAGGATTGGGAAGA
GAATAGCAGGCATGCTGGGGAGCGGCCGCAGGAACCCCTAGTGATGGAGTTGGCCACTCCCTCTCTGCGC
GCTCGCTCGCTCACTGAGGCCGGGCGACCAAAGGTCGCCCGACGCCCGGGCTTTGCCCGGGCGGCCTCAG
TGAGCGAGCGAGCGCGCAGCTGCCTGCAGGGGCGCCTGATGCGGTATTTTCTCCTTACGCATCTGTGCGG
TATTTCACACCGCATA
[142 nt withheld, positions 5897-6038]
C
[141 nt withheld, positions 6040-6180]
CCTTTGACGTTGGAGTCCACGTTCTTT
[37 nt withheld, positions 6208-6244]
ACCCTATCTCGGGCTATTCTTTTGATTTATAAGGGATTTTGCCGATTTCGGCCTATTGGTTAAAAAATGA
GCTGATTTAACAAAAATTTAACGCGAATTTTAACAAAATATTAACGTTTACAATTTTATGGTGCACTCTC
AGTACAATCTGCTCTGATGCCGCATAGTTAAGCCAGCCCCGACACCCGCCAACACCCGCTGACGCGCCCT
GACGGGCTTGTCTGCTCCCGGCATCCGCTTACAGACAAGCTGTGACCGTCTCCGGGAGCTGCATGTGTCA
GAGGTTTTCACCGTCATCACCGAAACGCGCGAGACGAAAGGGCCTCGTGATACGCCTATTTTTATAGGTT
AATGTCATGATAATAATGGTTTCTTAGACGTCAGGTGGCACTTTTCGGGGAAATGTGCGCGGAACCCCTA
TTTGTTTATTTTTCTAAATACATTCAAATATGTATCCGCTCATGAGACAATAACCCTGATAAATGCTTCA
ATAATATTGAAAAAGGAAGAGTATGAGTATTCAACATTTCCGTGTCGCCCTTATTCCCTTTTTTGCGGCA
TTTTGCCTTCCTGTTTTTGCTCACCCAGAAACGCTGGTGAAAGTAAAAGATGCTGAAGATCAGTTGGGTG
CACGAGTGGGTTACATCGAACTGGATCTCAACAGCGGTAAGATCCTTGAGAGTTTTCGCCCCGAAGAACG
TTTTCCAATGATGAGCACTTTTAAAGTTCTGCTATGTGGCGCGGTATTATCCCGTATTGACGCCGGGCAA
GAGCAACTCGGTCGCCGCATACACTATTCTCAGAATGACTTGGTTGAGTACTCACCAGTCACAGAAAAGC
ATCTTACGGATGGCATGACAGTAAGAGAATTATGCAGTGCTGCCATAACCATGAGTGATAACACTGCGGC
CAACTTACTTCTGACAACGATCGGAGGACCGAAGGAGCTAACCGCTTTTTTGCACAACATGGGGGATCAT
GTAACTCGCCTTGATCGTTGGGAACCGGAGCTGAATGAAGCCATACCAAACGACGAGCGTGACACCACGA
TGCCTGTAGCAATGGCAACAACGTTGCGCAAACTATTAACTGGCGAACTACTTACTCTAGCTTCCCGGCA
ACAATTAATAGACTGGATGGAGGCGGATAAAGTTGCAGGACCACTTCTGCGCTCGGCCCTTCCGGCTGGC
TGGTTTATTGCTGATAAATCTGGAGCCGGTGAGCGTGGAAGCCGCGGTATCATTGCAGCACTGGGGCCAG
ATGGTAAGCCCTCCCGTATCGTAGTTATCTACACGACGGGGAGTCAGGCAACTATGGATGAACGAAATAG
ACAGATCGCTGAGATAGGTGCCTCACTGATTAAGCATTGGTAACTGTCAGACCAAGTTTACTCATATATA
CTTTAGATTGATTTAAAACTTCATTTTTAATTTAAAAGGATCTAGGTGAAGATCCTTTTTGATAATCTCA
TGACCAAAATCCCTTAACGTGAGTTTTCGTTCCACTGAGCGTCAGACCCCGTAGAAAAGATCAAAGGATC
TTCTTGAGATCCTTTTTTTCTGCGCGTAATCTGCTGCTTGCAAACAAAAAAACCACCGCTACCAGCGGTG
GTTTGTTTGCCGGATCAAGAGCTACCAACTCTTTTTCCGAAGGTAACTGGCTTCAGCAGAGCGCAGATAC
CAAATACTGTCCTTCTAGTGTAGCCGTAGTTAGGCCACCACTTCAAGAACTCTGTAGCACCGCCTACATA
CCTCGCTCTGCTAATCCTGTTACCAGTGGCTGCTGCCAGTGGCGATAAGTCGTGTCTTACCGGGTTGGAC
TCAAGACGATAGTTACCGGATAAGGCGCAGCGGTCGGGCTGAACGGGGGGTTCGTGCACACAGCCCAGCT
TGGAGCGAACGACCTACACCGAACTGAGATACCTACAGCGTGAGCTATGAGAAAGCGCCACGCTTCCCGA
AGGGAGAAAGGCGGACAGGTATCCGGTAAGCGGCAGGGTCGGAACAGGAGAGCGCACGAGGGAGCTTCCA
GGGGGAAACGCCTGGTATCTTTATAGTCCTGTCGGGTTTCGCCACCTCTGACTTGAGCGTCGATTTTTGT
GATGCTCGTCAGGGGGGCGGAGCCTATGGAAAAACGCCAGCAACGCGGCCTTTTTACGGTTCCTGGCCTT
TTGCTGGCCTTTTGCTCACATGT
Features (pLannotate 1.2.2; 18 found; start..end, strand, type, name):
      1..241     +  promoter       U6 promoter: RNA polymerase III promoter for human U6 snRNA
    268..343     +  misc_RNA       gRNA scaffold: guide RNA scaffold for the Streptococcus pyogenes CRISPR/Cas9 system
    350..393     +  misc_RNA       gRNA scaffold (fragment): guide RNA scaffold for the Streptococcus pyogenes CRISPR/Cas9 system
    440..725     +  enhancer       CMV enhancer: human cytomegalovirus immediate early enhancer; contains an 18-bp deletion relative to the standard CMV enhancer
    727..1004    +  promoter       chicken β-actin promoter: No description available
   1005..1233    +  intron         hybrid intron: hybrid between chicken β-actin (CBA) and minute virus of mice (MMV) introns (Gray et al., 2011)
   1302..2903    +  CDS            Cas9(N): N-terminal portion of Streptococcus pyogenes Cas9 (Zetsche et al., 2015)
   2904..5402    +  CDS            Cas9(C): C-terminal portion of Streptococcus pyogenes Cas9 (Zetsche et al., 2015)
   5403..5450    +  CDS            nucleoplasmin NLS: bipartite nuclear localization signal from nucleoplasmin
   5484..5595    +  polyA_signal   bGH poly(A) signal: bovine growth hormone polyadenylation signal
   5700..5840    +  repeat_region  AAV2 ITR: inverted terminal repeat of adeno-associated virus serotype 2 inverted
   5845..5896    -  misc_feature   bom (fragment): basis of mobility region from pBR322
   5915..6295    +  rep_origin     M13 ori (sequence partly withheld): M13 bacteriophage origin of replication; arrow indicates direction of (+) strand synthesis
   6371..6420    -  misc_feature   bom (fragment): basis of mobility region from pBR322
   6522..6557    -  CDS            rop (fragment): Rop protein, which maintains plasmids at low copy number; rop
   6652..6756    +  promoter       AmpR promoter: bla
   6757..7617    +  CDS            AmpR: β-lactamase; bla; confers resistance to ampicillin, carbenicillin, and related antibiotics
   7788..8376    +  rep_origin     ori: high-copy-number ColE1/pMB1/pBR322/pUC origin of replication
