[The description below was written by a language model from this plasmid's Addgene catalogue record and pLannotate feature annotations shown in this document.]
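Description:
eSpCas9(1.1)_No_FLAG is a mammalian expression CRISPR plasmid built on the pX330-U6-Chimeric_BB-CBh-hSpCas9 backbone. It is an all-in-one, "empty" vector that carries both a guide RNA cassette and an enhanced-specificity Streptococcus pyogenes Cas9. It is propagated in E. coli as a high-copy plasmid through a ColE1/pUC-type origin and selected with ampicillin via the β-lactamase gene. The annotated backbone also contains an M13 phage origin, a single AAV2 inverted terminal repeat, and short fragments matching bom and rop, which appear to be leftovers of the backbone's lineage rather than functional elements.

The plasmid holds two expression units in the same orientation. A human U6 RNA polymerase III promoter sits upstream of the S. pyogenes guide RNA scaffold, and the short gap between them is where a user-supplied spacer would be inserted, as no targeting sequence is recorded. Downstream, the CBh promoter (CMV enhancer, chicken β-actin promoter and a hybrid CBA/MVM intron) drives the Cas9 coding sequence. The annotation software splits this into N- and C-terminal portions, but they are contiguous. The coding sequence ends in a nucleoplasmin bipartite nuclear localization signal and is followed by a bGH polyadenylation signal.

According to the depositor, the construct derives from the original eSpCas9(1.1) plasmid, with the 3x FLAG sequence removed so the nuclease is untagged. This prevents Cas9 from interfering in western blot and immunoprecipitation experiments, in keeping with the associated work on genome-editing-based tagging to map protein complexes in human cells.
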