Addgene plasmid #79877: eSpCas9(1.1)_No_FLAG
Purpose: (Empty Backbone) FLAGless construct expressing high specificity eSpCas9(1.1). Px330-like plasmid.
Depositing lab: Yannick Doyon. Depositing organization: Universite Laval. Publication: A Scalable Genome-Editing-Based Approach for Mapping Multiprotein Complexes in Human Cells. Dalvai M, Loehr J, Jacquet K, Huard CC, Roques C, Herst P, Cote J, Doyon Y. Cell Rep. 2015 Oct 7. pii: S2211-1247(15)01020-7. doi: 10.1016/j.celrep.2015.09.009. PubMed 26456817.
Backbone
  Vector backbone: pX330-U6-Chimeric_BB-CBh-hSpCas9
  Vector type: Mammalian Expression, CRISPR
  Promoter: CBh
  Tag / fusion protein: Untagged eSpCas9(1.1)
Growth in bacteria
  Bacterial resistance: Ampicillin, 100 μg/mL
  Growth temperature: 37°C
  Growth strain: DH5alpha
  Copy number: High Copy
Terms and licenses: Academic/Nonprofit Terms; Industry Terms: Not Available to Industry
Depositor comments: This plasmid is derived from eSpCas9(1.1) (Plasmid #71814) from Feng Zhang's lab. The 3x FLAG sequence was removed to prevent interference of the tag in western blot and immunoprecipitation applications.
How to cite: eSpCas9(1.1)_No_FLAG was a gift from Yannick Doyon (Addgene plasmid # 79877 ; http://n2t.net/addgene:79877 ; RRID:Addgene_79877)
