>Addgene plasmid #79877 | eSpCas9(1.1)_No_FLAG | addgene partial sequence | sequence record 153039 | CM009-Cas9-M-R      5'-GAAGTTTCTGTTGGCGAAGC      -3'
GATTGTCTTGCCGGACTGCTTGTCCCGGATGCCGTTGATCAGCTTCCGGCTCAGCCTGCCCCAGCCGGTG
TATCTCCGCCGCTTCAGCTGCTTCATCACTTTGTCGTCGAACAGGTGGGCATAGGTTTTCAGCCGTTCCT
CGATCATCTCTCTGTCCTCAAACAGTGTCAGGGTCAGCACGATATCTTCCAGAATGTCCTCGTTTTCCTC
ATTGTCCAGGAAGTCCTTGTCCTTGATAATTTTCAGCAGATCGTGGTATGTGCCCAGGGAGGCGTTGAAC
CGATCTTCCACGCCGGAGATTTCCACGGAGTCGAAGCACTCGATTTTCTTGAAGTAGTCCTCTTTCAGCT
GCTTCACGGTCACTTTCCGGTTGGTCTTGAACAGCAGGTCCACGATGGCCTTTTTCTGCTCGCCGCTCAG
GAAGGCGGGCTTTCTCATTCCCTCGGTCACGTATTTCACTTTGGTCAGCTCGTTATACACGGTGAAGTAC
TCGTACAGCAGGCTGTGCTTGGGCAGCACCTTCTCGTTGGGCAGGTTCTTATCGAAGTTGGTCATCCGCT
CGATGAAGCTCTGGGCGGAAGCGCCCTTGTCCACCACTTCCTCGAAGTTCCAGGGGGTGATGGTTTCCTC
GCTCTTTCTGGTCATCCAGGCGAATCTGCTGTTTCCCCTGGCCAGAGGGCCCACGTAGTAGGGGATGCGG
AAGGTCAGGATCTTCTCGATCTTTTCCCGGTTGTCCTTCAGGAATGGGTAAA
