>Addgene plasmid #79877 | eSpCas9(1.1)_No_FLAG | addgene partial sequence | sequence record 153040 | BGH-rev 5'-TAGAAGGCACAGTCGAGG-3'
ATTCTTACTTTTTCTTTTTTGCCTGGCCGGCCTTTTTCGTGGCCGCCGGCCTTTTGTCGCCTCCCAGCTG
AGACAGGTCGATCCGTGTCTCGTACAGGCCGGTGATGCTCTGGTGGATCAGGGTGGCGTCCAGCACCTCT
TTGGTGCTGGTGTACCTCTTCCGGTCGATGGTGGTGTCAAAGTACTTGAAGGCGGCAGGGGCTCCCAGAT
TGGTCAGGGTAAACAGGTGGATGATATTCTCGGCCTGCTCTCTGATGGGCTTATCCCGGTGCTTGTTGTA
GGCGGACAGCACTTTGTCCAGATTAGCGTCGGCCAGGATCACTCTCTTGGAGAACTCGCTGATCTGCTCG
ATGATCTCGTCCAGGTAGTGCTTGTGCTGTTCCACAAACAGCTGTTTCTGCTCATTATCCTCGGGGGAGC
CCTTCAGCTTCTCATAGTGGCTGGCCAGGTACAGGAAGTTCACATATTTGGAGGGCAGGGCCAGTTCGTT
TCCCTTCTGCAGTTCGCCGGCAGAGGCCAGCATTCTCTTCCGGCCGTTTTCCAGCTCGAACAGGGAGTAC
TTAGGCAGCTTGATGATCAGGTCCTTTTTCACTTCTTTGTAGCCCTTGGCTTCCAGAAAGTCGATGGGAT
TCTTCTCGAAGCTGCTTCTTTCCATGATGGTGATCCCCAGCAGCTCTTTCACACTCTTCAGTTTCTTGGA
CTTGCCCTTTTCCACTTTGGCCACCACCAGCACAGAATAGGCCACGGTGGGGCTGTCGAAGCCGCCGTAC
TTCTTAGGGTCCCAGTCCTTCTTTCTGGCGATCAGCTTATCGCTGTTCCTCTTGGGCAGGATAGACTCTT
TGCTGAAGCCGCCTGTCTGCACCTCGGTCTTTTTCACGATATTCACTTGGGGCATGCTCAGCACTTTCCG
CACGGTGGCAAAATCCCGGCCCTTATCCCACACGATCTCCCCGGTTTCGCCGTTTGTCTCGA
