>Addgene plasmid #79877 | eSpCas9(1.1)_No_FLAG | addgene partial sequence | sequence record 153042 | CAGenhancer-F 5'-GGGCGTACTTGGCATATGAT-3'
CCACCCATTGACGTCAATGGAAAGTCCCTATTGGCGTTACTATTGACGTCAATGGGCGGGGGTCGTTGGG
CGGTCAGCCAGGCGGGCCATTTACCGTAAGTTATGTAACGGGTACCTCTAGAGCCATTTGTCTGCAGAAT
TGGCGCACGCGCTAAAAACGGACTAGCCTTATTTTAACTTGCTATTTCTAGCTCTAAAACAAAAAAGCAC
CGACTCGGTGCCACTTTTTCAAGTTGATAACGGACTAGCCTTATTTTAACTTGCTATTTCTAGCTCTAAA
ACAGGTCTTCTCGAAGACCCGGTGTTTCGTCCTTTCCACAAGATATATAAAGCCAAGAAATCGAAATACT
TTCAAGTTACGGTAAGCATATGATAGTCCATTTTAAAACATAATTTTAAAACTGCAAACTACCCAAGAAA
TTATTACTTTCTACGTCACGTATTTTGTACTAATATCTTTGTGTTTACAGTCAAATTAATTCCAATTATC
TCTCTAACAGCCTTGTATCGTATATGCAAATATGAAGGAATCATGGGAAATAGGCCCTCACATGTGAGCA
AAAGGCCAGCAAAAGGCCAGGAACCGTAAAAAGGCCGCGTTGCTGGCGTTTTTCCATAGGCTCCGCCCCC
CTGACGAGCATCACAAAAATCGACGCTCAAGTCAGAGGTGGCGAAACCCGACAGGACTATAAAGATACCA
GGCGTTTCCCCCTGGAAGCTCCCTCGTGCGCTCTCCTGTTCCGACCCTGCCGCTTACCGGATACCTGTCC
GCCTTTCTCCCTTCGGGAAGCGTGGCGCTTTCTCATAGCTCACGCTGTAGGTATCTCAGTTCGGTGTAGG
TCGTTCGCTCCAAGCTGGGCTGTGTGCACGAACCCCCCGTTCAGCCCGACCGCTGCGCCTTATCCGGTAA
CTATCGTCTTGAGTCCAACCCGGTAAGACACGACTTATCGCCACTGGCAGCAGCCACTGGTAACA
