>Addgene plasmid #79877 | eSpCas9(1.1)_No_FLAG | addgene partial sequence | sequence record 154458 | CM010-Cas9-3-R     5'-TCACTTCTTTGTAGCCCTTGG     -3'
TCTCGAAGCTGCTTCTTTCCATGATGGTGATCCCCAGCAGCTCTTTCACACTCTTCAGTTTCTTGGACTT
GCCCTTTTCCACTTTGGCCACCACCAGCACAGAATAGGCCACGGTGGGGCTGTCGAAGCCGCCGTACTTC
TTAGGGTCCCAGTCCTTCTTTCTGGCGATCAGCTTATCGCTGTTCCTCTTGGGCAGGATAGACTCTTTGC
TGAAGCCGCCTGTCTGCACCTCGGTCTTTTTCACGATATTCACTTGGGGCATGCTCAGCACTTTCCGCAC
GGTGGCAAAATCCCGGCCCTTATCCCACACGATCTCCCCGGTTTCGCCGTTTGTCTCGATCAGAGGCGCC
TTCCGGATCTCGCCGTTGGCCAGGGTAATCTCGGTCTTGAAAAAGTTCATGATGTTGCTGTAGAAGAAGT
ACTTGGCGGTAGCCTTGCCGATTTCCTGCTCGCTCTTGGCGATCATCTTCCGCACGTCGTACACCTTGTA
GTCGCCGTACACGAACTCGCTTTCCAGCGCAGGGTACTTTTTGATCAGGGCGGTTCCCACGACGGCGTTC
AGGTAGGCGTCGTGGGCGTGGTGGTAGTTGTTGATCTCGCGCACTTTGTAAAACTGGAAATCCTTCCGGA
AATCGGACACCAGCTTGGACTTCAGGGTGATCACTTTCACTTCCCGGATCAGCTTGTCATTCTCGTCGTA
CTTAGTGTTCATCCGGGAGTCCAGGATCTGTGCCACGTGCTTTGTGATCTGCCGGGTTTCCACCAGCTGT
CTCTTGATGAAGCCGGCCTTATCCAGTTCGCTCAGGCCGCCTCTCTCGGCCTTGGTCAGATTGTCGAACT
TTCTCTGGGTAATCAGCTTGGCGTTCAGCAGCTGCCGCCAGTAGTTCTTCATCTTCTTCACGACCTCTTC
GGAGGGCACGTTGTCGCTCTTGCCCCGGTTCTTGTCGCTTCTGGTCAGCACCTTGTTGTCGATGGAGTCG
TCGGCCAGAAA
